Addgene plasmid #234081: pKEK3397
Purpose: CCP expression in diverse gram-negative bacteria, with pre-cloned Golden Gate Compatible (BsaI) restriction sites to facilitate promoter swapping.
Depositing lab: Karl Klose. Depositing organization: University of Texas at San Antonio. Publication: Mobilizable shuttle vectors with fluorescent markers functional across different species of bacteria. Armstrong ZR, Alonso J, Stanton V, Patel N, Zogaj X, Cocioba SS, Klose KE. Appl Environ Microbiol. 2025 May 12:e0004525. doi: 10.1128/aem.00045-25. PubMed 40353662.
Backbone
  Vector backbone: RSF1010-p15a-CmR
  Vector type: Bacterial Expression
Growth in bacteria
  Bacterial resistance: Chloramphenicol, 25 μg/mL
  Growth temperature: 37°C
  Growth strain: DH5alpha
  Copy number: Low Copy
Gene/Insert
  Gene/Insert name: FuGFP
  Species: Synthetic; Aequorea Victoria
  Promoter: pJ23100-BsaI
  Cloning method: Golden Gate
Terms and licenses: Academic/Nonprofit Terms; Industry Terms: Not Available to Industry
Depositor comments: Universal primer overhangs for promoter swapping: Forward 5'- GGCTACGGTCTCGCGAC-3'; Reverse 5'- GGCTACGGTCTCGTAAT -3'
How to cite: pKEK3397 was a gift from Karl Klose (Addgene plasmid # 234081 ; http://n2t.net/addgene:234081 ; RRID:Addgene_234081)
