[The description below was written by a language model from this plasmid's Addgene catalogue record and pLannotate feature annotations shown in this document.]
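Description:
pKEK3397 is a mobilizable, broad-host-range bacterial expression shuttle vector of about 8.7 kb, built on an RSF1010-p15A-CmR backbone and intended for fluorescent protein expression in diverse gram-negative bacteria. The annotated sequence carries the RSF1010 oriV together with the RepA, RepB and RepC replication proteins that this origin needs, plus the R1162-type antisense RNA. This self-contained system allows replication outside E. coli. A p15A origin supports propagation in E. coli cloning strains, and the plasmid is listed as low copy. The mobB and mobC genes are present and allow the plasmid to be transferred by conjugation when a helper conjugative plasmid supplies the transfer machinery. Selection is by chloramphenicol through the cat (CmR) gene.

The payload is FuGFP, a synthetic fluorescent protein derived from Aequorea victoria GFP, listed as driven by a J23100 constitutive promoter flanked by BsaI sites. These pre-cloned sites let users replace the promoter by Golden Gate assembly, so expression can be tuned or adapted to a given host species. The automated annotation labels the roughly 720 bp reporter ORF as EBFP1.2 and the upstream element as a fragment of J23119. These calls probably reflect sequence similarity among Aequorea-derived proteins and among the Anderson-series promoters, not a different insert, although the record does not resolve the discrepancy. Short fragments of lacI, IS1, lacZα and an RSF1030-type origin also appear and look like non-functional remnants of earlier cloning steps. The purpose field refers to "CCP expression" without defining the abbreviation. The plasmid is typically used to fluorescently label gram-negative bacteria and to test promoters across species.
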