Features (pLannotate 1.2.2; 15 found; start..end, strand, type, name):
    443..837     -  rep_origin     RSF1010 oriV: replication origin of the broad-host-range plasmid RSF1010; requires the RSF1010 RepA/B/C proteins for replication (Scholz et al., 1989)
    867..1148    -  CDS            mobC: MOBC_ECOLX - Protein predicted: Swiss-Prot protein existence level 4. This protein is essential to promote the specific transfer of the plasmid in the presence of conjugative plasmids. From Escherichia coli.
   1972..2382    +  CDS            mobB: MOBB2_ECOLX - Protein predicted: Swiss-Prot protein existence level 4. This protein is essential to promote the specific transfer of the plasmid in the presence of conjugative plasmids. From Escherichia coli.
   2382..3353    +  CDS            RSF1010 RepB: replication protein B of the broad-host-range plasmid RSF1010 (Scholz et al., 1989); repB
   3796..3870    +  ncRNA          Plasmid R1162: Accession: RF00043 - R1162-like plasmid antisense RNA
   3864..4703    +  CDS            RSF1010 RepA: replication protein A of the broad-host-range plasmid RSF1010 (Scholz et al., 1989); repA
   4690..5541    +  CDS            RSF1010 RepC (fragment): replication protein C of the broad-host-range plasmid RSF1010 (Scholz et al., 1989); repC
   5818..5965    -  CDS            lacI (fragment): lac repressor; lacI; The lac repressor binds to the lac operator to inhibit transcription in E. coli. This inhibition can be relieved by adding lactose or isopropyl-β-D-thiogalactopyranoside (IPTG).
   5970..6040    +  mobile_element IS1 (fragment): prokaryotic transposable element IS1
   6159..6214    -  rep_origin     RSF ori (fragment): Plasmids containing the RSF 1030 origin of replication can be propagated in E. coli cells that contain additional plasmids with compatible origins.
   6302..6847    -  rep_origin     p15A ori: Plasmids containing the medium-copy-number p15A origin of replication can be propagated in E. coli cells that contain a second plasmid with the ColE1 origin.
   6901..6921    -  CDS            lacZα (fragment): LacZα fragment of β-galactosidase; lacZ fragment
   6924..6948    +  promoter       J23119(SpeI) promoter (fragment): bacterial promoter (Registry of Standard Biological Parts BBa J23119) modified to end with an SpeI site
   6990..7706    +  CDS            EBFP1.2: EBFP1.2 is a basic (constitutively fluorescent) uv fluorescent protein published in 2007, derived from Aequorea victoria. It has high acid sensitivity.
   7975..8633    +  CDS            CmR: chloramphenicol acetyltransferase; cat; confers resistance to chloramphenicol
>Addgene plasmid #234081 | pKEK3397 | addgene full sequence | sequence record 468005 | Addgene NGS Result
GCGAGCCTGTCAGACCAAGTTTACTCATATATACTTTAGATTGATTTCTGAAAGCGACCAGGTGCTCGGC
GTGGCAAGACTCGCAGCGAACCCGTAGAAAGCCATGCTCCAGCCGCCCGCATTGGAGAAATTCTTCAAAT
TCCCGTTGCACATAGCCCGGCAATTCCTTTCCCTGCTCTGCCATAAGCGCAGCGAATGCCGGGTAATACT
CGTCAACGATCTGATAGAGAAGGGTTTGCTCGGGTCGGTGGCTCTGGTAACGACCAGTATCCCGATCCCG
GCTGGCCGTCCTGGCCGCCACATGAGGCATGTTCCGCGTCCTTGCAATACTGTGTTTACATACAGTCTAT
CGCTTAGCGGAAAGTTCTTTTACCCTCAGCCGAAATGCCTGCCGTTGCTAGACATTGCCAGCCAGTGCCC
GTCACTCCCGTACTAACTGTCACGAACCCCTGCAATAACTGTCACGCCCCCCTGCAATAACTGTCACGAA
CCCCTGCAATAACTGTCACGCCCCCAAACCTGCAAACCCAGCAGGGGCGGGGGCTGGCGGGGTGTTGGAA
AAATCCATCCATGATTATCTAAGAATAATCCACTAGGCGCGGTTATCAGCGCCCTTGTGGGGCGCTGCTG
CCCTTGCCCAATATGCCCGGCCAGAGGCCGGATAGCTGGTCTATTCGCTGCGCTAGGCTACACACCGCCC
CACCGCTGCGCGGCAGGGGGAAAGGCGGGCAAAGCCCGCTAAACCCCACACCAAACCCCGCAGAAATACG
CTGGAGCGCTTTTAGCCGCTTTAGCGGCCTTTCCCCCTACCCGAAGGGTGGGGGCGCGTGTGCAGCCCCG
CAGGGCCTGTCTCGGTCGATCATTCAGCCCGGCTCATCCTTCTGGCGTGGCGGCAGACCGAACAAGGCGC
GGTCGTGGTCGCGTTCAAGGTACGCATCCATTGCCGCCATGAGCCGATCCTCCGGCCACTCGCTGCTGTT
CACCTTGGCCAAAATCATGGCCCCCACCAGCACCTTGCGCCTTGTTTCGTTCTTGCGCTCTTGCTGCTGT
TCCCTTGCCCGCACCCGCTGAATTTCGGCATTGATTCGCGCTCGTTGTTCTTCGAGCTTGGCCAGCCGAT
CCGCCGCCTTGTTGCTCCCCTTAACCATCTTGACACCCCATTGTTAATGTGCTGTCTCGTAGGCTATCAT
GGAGCCGAAAAGCAAAAGCAACAGCGAGGCAGCATGGCGATTTATCACCTTACGGCGAAAACCGGCAGCA
GGTCGGGCGGCCAATCGGCCAGGGCCAAGGCCGACTACATCCAGCGCGAAGGCAAGTATGCCCGCGACAT
GGATGAAGTCTTGCACGCCGAATCCGGGCACATGCCGGAGTTCGTCGAGCGGCCCGCCGACTACTGGGAT
GCTGCCGACCTGTATGAACGCGCCAATGGGCGGCTGTTCAAGGAGGTCGAATTTGCCCTGCCGGTCGAGC
TGACCCTCGACCAGCAGAAGGCGCTGGCGTCCGAGTTCGCCCAGCACCTGACCGGTGCCGAGCGCCTGCC
GTATACGCTGGCCATCCATGCCGGTGGCGGCGAGAACCCGCACTGCCACCTGATGATCTCCGAGCGGATC
AATGACGGCATCGAGCGGCCCGCCGCTCAGTGGTTCAAGCGGTACAACGGCAAGACCCCGGAGAAGGGCG
GGGCACAGAAGACCGAAGCGCTCAAGCCCAAGGCATGGCTTGAGCAGACCCGCGAGGCATGGGCCGACCA
TGCCAACCGGGCATTAGAGCGGGCTGGCCACGACGCCCGCATTGACCACAGAACACTTGAGGCGCAGGGC
ATCGAGCGCCTGCCCGGTGTTCACCTGGGGCCGAACGTGGTGGAGATGGAAGGCCGGGGCATCCGCACCG
ACCGGGCAGACGTGGCCCTGAACATCGACACCGCCAACGCCCAGATCATCGACTTACAGGAATACCGGGA
GGCAATAGACCATGAACGCAATCGACAGAGTGAAGAAATCCAGAGGCATCAACGAGTTAGCGGAGCAGAT
CGAACCGCTGGCCCAGAGCATGGCGACACTGGCCGACGAAGCCCGGCAGGTCATGAGCCAGACCCAGCAG
GCCAGCGAGGCGCAGGCGGCGGAGTGGCTGAAAGCCCAGCGCCAGACAGGGGCGGCATGGGTGGAGCTGG
CCAAAGAGTTGCGGGAGGTAGCCGCCGAGGTGAGCAGCGCCGCGCAGAGCGCCCGGAGCGCGTCGCGGGG
GTGGCACTGGAAGCTATGGCTAACCGTGATGCTGGCTTCCATGATGCCTACGGTGGTGCTGCTGATCGCA
TCGTTGCTCTTGCTCGACCTGACGCCACTGACAACCGAGGACGGCTCGATCTGGCTGCGCTTGGTGGCCC
GATGAAGAACGACAGGACTTTGCAGGCCATAGGCCGACAGCTCAAGGCCATGGGCTGTGAGCGCTTCGAT
ATCGGCGTCAGGGACGCCACCACCGGCCAGATGATGAACCGGGAATGGTCAGCCGCCGAAGTGCTCCAGA
ACACGCCATGGCTCAAGCGGATGAATGCCCAGGGCAATGACGTGTATATCAGGCCCGCCGAGCAGGAGCG
GCATGGTCTGGTGCTGGTGGACGACCTCAGCGAGTTTGACCTGGATGACATGAAAGCCGAGGGCCGGGAG
CCTGCCCTGGTAGTGGAAACCAGCCCGAAGAACTATCAGGCATGGGTCAAGGTGGCCGACGCCGCAGGCG
GTGAACTTCGGGGGCAGATTGCCCGGACGCTGGCCAGCGAGTACGACGCCGACCCGGCCAGCGCCGACAG
CCGCCACTATGGCCGCTTGGCGGGCTTCACCAACCGCAAGGACAAGCACACCACCCGCGCCGGTTATCAG
CCGTGGGTGCTGCTGCGTGAATCCAAGGGCAAGACCGCCACCGCTGGCCCGGCGCTGGTGCAGCAGGCTG
GCCAGCAGATCGAGCAGGCCCAGCGGCAGCAGGAGAAGGCCCGCAGGCTGGCCAGCCTCGAACTGCCCGA
GCGGCAGCTTAGCCGCCACCGGCGCACGGCGCTGGACGAGTACCGCAGCGAGATGGCCGGGCTGGTCAAG
CGCTTCGGTGATGACCTCAGCAAGTGCGACTTTATCGCCGCGCAGAAGCTGGCCAGCCGGGGCCGCAGTG
CCGAGGAAATCGGCAAGGCCATGGCCGAGGCCAGCCCAGCGCTGGCAGAGCGCAAGCCCGGCCACGAAGC
GGATTACATCGAGCGCACCGTCAGCAAGGTCATGGGTCTGCCCAGCGTCCAGCTTGCGCGGGCCGAGCTG
GCACGGGCACCGGCACCCCGCCAGCGAGGCATGGACAGGGGCGGGCCAGATTTCAGCATGTAGTGCTTGC
GTTGGTACTCACGCCTGTTATACTATGAGTACTCACGCACAGAAGGGGGTTTTATGGAATACGAAAAAAG
CGCTTCAGGGTCGGTCTACCTGATCAAAAGTGACAAGGGCTATTGGTTGCCCGGTGGCTTTGGTTATACG
TCAAACAAGGCCGAGGCTGGCCGCTTTTCAGTCGCTGATATGGCCAGCCTTAACCTTGACGGCTGCACCT
TGTCCTTGTTCCGCGAAGACAAGCCTTTCGGCCCCGGCAAGTTTCTCGGTGACTGATATGAAAGACCAAA
AGGACAAGCAGACCGGCGACCTGCTGGCCAGCCCTGACGCTGTACGCCAAGCGCGATATGCCGAGCGCAT
GAAGGCCAAAGGGATGCGTCAGCGCAAGTTCTGGCTGACCGACGACGAATACGAGGCGCTGCGCGAGTGC
CTGGAAGAACTCAGAGCGGCGCAGGGCGGGGGTAGTGACCCCGCCAGCGCCTAACCACCAACTGCCTGCA
AAGGAGGCAATCAATGGCTACCCATAAGCCTATCAATATTCTGGAGGCGTTCGCAGCAGCGCCGCCACCG
CTGGACTACGTTTTGCCCAACATGGTGGCCGGTACGGTCGGGGCGCTGGTGTCGCCCGGTGGTGCCGGTA
AATCCATGCTGGCCCTGCAACTGGCCGCACAGATTGCAGGCGGGCCGGATCTGCTGGAGGTGGGCGAACT
GCCCACCGGCCCGGTGATCTACCTGCCCGCCGAAGACCCGCCCACCGCCATTCATCACCGCCTGCACGCC
CTTGGGGCGCACCTCAGCGCCGAGGAACGGCAAGCCGTGGCTGACGGCCTGCTGATCCAGCCGCTGATCG
GCAGCCTGCCCAACATCATGGCCCCGGAGTGGTTCGACGGCCTCAAGCGCGCCGCCGAGGGCCGCCGCCT
GATGGTGCTGGACACGCTGCGCCGGTTCCACATCGAGGAAGAAAACGCCAGCGGCCCCATGGCCCAGGTC
ATCGGTCGCATGGAGGCCATCGCCGCCGATACCGGGTGCTCTATCGTGTTCCTGCACCATGCCAGCAAGG
GCGCGGCCATGATGGGCGCAGGCGACCAGCAGCAGGCCAGCCGGGGCAGCTCGGTACTGGTCGATAACAT
CCGCTGGCAGTCCTACCTGTCGAGCATGACCAGCGCCGAGGCCGAGGAATGGGGTGTGGACGACGACCAG
CGCCGGTTCTTCGTCCGCTTCGGTGTGAGCAAGGCCAACTATGGCGCACCGTTCGCTGATCGGTGGTTCA
GGCGGCATGACGGCGGGGTGCTCAAGCCCGCCGTGCTGGAGAGGCAGCGCAAGAGCAAGGGGGTGCCCCG
TGGTGAAGCCTAAGAACAAGCACAGCCTCAGCCACGTCCGGCACGACCCGGCGCACTGTCTGGCCCCCGG
CCTGTTCCGTGCCCTCAAGCGGGGCGAGCGCAAGCGCAGCAAGCTGGACGTGACGTATGACTACGGCGAC
GGCAAGCGGATCGAGTTCAGCGGCCCGGAGCCGCTGGGCGCTGATGATCTGCGCATCCTGCAAGGGCTGG
TGGCCATGGCTGGGCCTAATGGCCTAGTGCTTGGCCCGGAACCCAAGACCGAAGGCGGACGGCAGCTCCG
GCTGTTCCTGGAACCCAAGTGGGAGGCCGTCACCGCTGATGCCATGGTGGTCAAAGGTAGCTATCGGGCG
CTGGCAAAGGAAATCGGGGCAGAGGTCGATAGTGGTGGGGCGCTCAAGCACATACAGGACTGCATCGAGC
GCCTTTGGAAGGTATCCATCATCGCCCAGAATGGCCGCAAGCGGCAGGGGTTTCGGCTGCTGTCGGAGTA
CGCCAGCGACGAGGCGGACGGGCGCCTGTACGTGGCCCTGAACCCCTTGATCGCGCAGGCCGTCATGGGT
GGCGGCCAGCATGTGCGCATCAGCATGGACGAGGTGCGGGCGCTGGACAGCGAAACCGCCCGCCTGCTGC
ACCAGCGGCTGTGTGGCTGGATCGACCCCGGCAAAACCGGCAAGGCTTCCATAGATACCTTGTGCGGCTA
TGTCTGGCCGTCAGAGGCCAGTGGTTCGACCATGCGCAAGCGCCGCCAGCGGGTGCGCGAGGCGTTGCCG
GAGCTGGTCGCGCTGGGCTGGACGGTAACCGAGTTCGCGGCGGGCAAGTACGACATCACCCGGCCCAAGG
CGGCAGGCTGACCCCCCCCACTCTATTGTAAACAAGACATTTTTATCTTTTATATTCAATGGCTTATTTT
CCTGCTAATTGGTAATACCATGAAAAATACCATGCTCAGAAAAGGCTTAACAATATTTTGAAAAATTGCC
TACTGAGCGCTGCCGCACAGCTCCATAGGCCGCTTTCCTGGCTTTGCTTCCAGATGTATGCTCTTCTGCT
CCCGAACGCCAGCAAGACGTAGCCCAGCGCGTCGGCCAGCTTGCAATTCGCGCTAACTTACATTAATTGC
GTTGCGCTCACTGCCCGCTTTCCAGTCGGGAAACCTGTCGTGCCAGCTGCATTAATGAATCGGCCAACGC
GCGGGGAGAGGCGGTTTGCGTATTGGGCGCCAGGGTGGTTTTTCTTTTCACCAGTGAGACGGGCAACAGC
TGATTGCCCTTCACCTCCAAGCTGTCCCTCCTGTTCAGCTACTGACGGGGTGGTGCGTAACGGCAAAAGC
ACCGCCGGACATCAGCGCTAGCGGAGTGTATACTGGCTTACTATGTTGGCACTGATGAGGGTGTCAGTGA
AGTGCTTCATGTGGCAGGAGAAAAAAGGCTGCACCGGTGCGTCAGCAGAATATGTGATACAGGATATATT
CCGCTTCCTCGCTCACTGACTCGCTACGCTCGGTCGTTCGACTGCGGCGAGCGGAAATGGCTTACGAACG
GGGCGGAGATTTCCTGGAAGATGCCAGGAAGATACTTAACAGGGAAGTGAGAGGGCCGCGGCAAAGCCGT
TTTTCCATAGGCTCCGCCCCCCTGACAAGCATCACGAAATCTGACGCTCAAATCAGTGGTGGCGAAACCC
GACAGGACTATAAAGATACCAGGCGTTTCCCCCTGGCGGCTCCCTCGTGCGCTCTCCTGTTCCTGCCTTT
CGGTTTACCGGTGTCATTCCGCTGTTATGGCCGCGTTTGTCTCATTCCACGCCTGACACTCAGTTCCGGG
TAGGCAGTTCGCTCCAAGCTGGACTGTATGCACGAACCCCCCGTTCAGTCCGACCGCTGCGCCTTATCCG
GTAACTATCGTCTTGAGTCCAACCCGGAAAGACATGCAAAAGCACCACTGGCAGCAGCCACTGGTAATTG
ATTTAGAGGAGTTAGTCTTGAAGTCATGCGCCGGTTAAGGCTAAACTGAAAGGACAAGTTTTGGTGACTG
CGCTCCTCCAAGCCAGTTACCTCGGTTCAAAGAGTTGGTAGCTCAGAGAACCTTCGAAAAACCGCCCTGC
AAGGCGGTTTTTTCGTTTTCAGAGCAAGAGATTACGCGCAGACCAAAACGATCTCAAGAAGATCATCTTA
TTAATCAGATAAAATATTTCTAGAGTAGTCGACTGAGACCGTAAAACGACGGCCAGTGAATTCTTGACGG
CTAGCTCAGTCCTAGGTACAGTGCTAGCTTGGTCTCGATTAAAGAGGAGAAAGAGTCCCATGGTGAGCAG
TGGCGAAGATATTTTCTCGGGCTTGGTTCCGATTCTGATCGAGCTGGAGGGCGACGTGAACGGTCATCGT
TTTAGCGTTCGCGGTGAAGGTTATGGCGACGCGAGCAACGGCAAACTGGAAATTAAGTTCATCTGCACGA
CCGGTCGCCTGCCGGTGCCTTGGCCGACCTTGGTGACGACCTTGTCGTATGGCGTGCAGTGTTTTGCGAA
GTATCCGGAGCACATGCGCCAAAACGATTTCTTTAAAAGTGCCATGCCGGACGGTTACGTCCAGGAGCGT
ACCATTTCCTTCAAGGAAGATGGCACGTACAAAACTCGCGCAGAGGTTAAGTTTGAAGGTGAAGCGCTGG
TCAATCGTATCGATTTGAAGGGTTTGGAGTTTAAAGAGGATGGTAACATTCTGGGCCATAAACTGGAGTA
TAGCTTCAACAGCCATTATGTTTACATTACGGCAGACAAGAATCGTAACGGCTTGGAGGCCCAATTCCGT
ATTCGCCACAATGTTGATGACGGTAGCGTCCAACTGGCCGACCATTACCAACAGAACACCCCAATTGGTG
AGGGTCCGGTGTTGCTGCCGGAACAACACTATCTGACGACCAATAGCGTGCTGAGCAAAGATCCGCAGGA
ACGCCGTGATCACATGGTCCTGGTGGAATTTGTGACCGCTGCGGGCTTGAGCCTGGGTATGGACGAGCTG
TATAAGAGCTAATAAGAGCTCAAAAAAAAACCCCGCCCCTGACAGGGCGGGGTTTTTTTTGGTACCGTCA
TAGCTGTTTCCTGCTCCCCAACGGCGTAGAGGATCGAGATCTTTTGGGTTGTCACTCATCGTATTTGGTT
TATAATTTTAAGCTAATAACCTAATTATAACTAATTAATAGTTTTGTATCTTGAAAAAATAGCTATAAAA
CTTATTTAAATAACGAAGATTTTTGTGTATAAAATATTTATAACAAAAAAAGGAGACTAAACATATGGAG
AAAAAAATCACTGGATATACCACCGTTGATATATCCCAATGGCATCGTAAAGAACATTTTGAGGCATTTC
AGTCAGTTGCTCAATGTACCTATAACCAGACCGTTCAGCTGGATATTACGGCCTTTTTAAAGACCGTAAA
GAAAAATAAGCACAAGTTTTATCCGGCCTTTATTCACATTCTTGCCCGCCTGATGAATGCTCATCCGGAA
TTCCGTATGGCAATGAAAGACGGTGAGCTGGTGATATGGGATAGTGTTCACCCTTGTTACACCGTTTTCC
ATGAGCAAACTGAAACGTTTTCATCGCTCTGGAGTGAATACCACGACGATTTCCGGCAGTTTCTACACAT
ATATTCGCAAGATGTGGCGTGTTACGGTGAAAACCTGGCCTATTTCCCTAAAGGGTTTATTGAGAATATG
TTTTTCGTCTCAGCCAATCCCTGGGTGAGTTTCACCAGTTTTGATTTAAACGTGGCCAATATGGACAACT
TCTTCGCCCCCGTTTTCACCATGGGCAAATATTATACGCAAGGCGACAAGGTGCTGATGCCGCTGGCGAT
TCAGGTTCATCATGCCGTTTGTGATGGCTTCCATGTCGGCAGAATGCTTAATGAATTACAACAGTACTGC
GATGAGTGGCAGGGGGGGCGTAAACGCCGCGCGGATCCGGCTGCTAACAAAGC
